[The description below was written by a language model from this plasmid's Addgene catalogue record and pLannotate feature annotations shown in this document.]
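Description:
pc3XB-ZF81 is a mammalian expression-type plasmid built on pc3XB, a modified version of the Invitrogen pcDNA3 backbone. It serves as a module carrier in the Zinc Finger Consortium Modular Assembly Kit v1.0. It is maintained in E. coli at high copy through a ColE1/pUC-type origin and selected with ampicillin via the bla gene and its native promoter. An f1 origin is also present and could support single-stranded DNA production. For mammalian cells, the backbone carries a neomycin phosphotransferase gene driven by the SV40 early promoter and terminated by an SV40 polyadenylation signal, allowing G418 selection.

The payload is a roughly 90 bp insert encoding a single C2H2 zinc finger module, ZF81, cloned between XbaI and BamHI sites that were both preserved. According to the depositor, this finger comes from the Barbas module set and recognises the DNA triplet ACT. The insert sits downstream of the CMV immediate-early enhancer and promoter and a T7 promoter, which also serves as the sequencing primer site, and upstream of the bovine growth hormone polyadenylation signal. The automated annotation labels the insert as a ZNF75A fragment. This most likely reflects sequence similarity among zinc finger motifs rather than the true origin of the module. Several other short fragment calls, such as the HIV-1 LTR, ble and lacI hits, look like backbone remnants or similarity matches rather than functional parts.

The plasmid is mainly an archival building block. Individual finger modules from the kit are joined by restriction-based subcloning into multi-finger arrays with chosen DNA specificities, which are then used to engineer zinc finger nucleases.
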