Addgene plasmid #13215: pc3XB-ZF81
Depositing lab: Daniel Voytas. Depositing organization: Iowa State University. Publication: Standardized reagents and protocols for engineering zinc finger nucleases by modular assembly. Wright DA, Thibodeau-Beganny S, Sander JD, Winfrey RJ, Hirsh AS, Eichtinger M, Fu F, Porteus MH, Dobbs D, Voytas DF, Joung JK. Nat Protoc. 2006;1(3):1637-52. doi: 10.1038/nprot.2006.259 PubMed 17406455.
Backbone
  Vector backbone: pc3XB
  Backbone manufacturer: Modified Invitrogen pcDNA3
  Backbone size w/o insert (bp): 5400
  Vector type: Mammalian Expression
  Selectable markers: Neomycin (select with G418)
Growth in bacteria
  Bacterial resistance: Ampicillin, 100 μg/mL
  Growth temperature: 37°C
  Growth strain: XL1 Blue
  Copy number: High Copy
Gene/Insert
  Gene/Insert name: ZF81
  Insert size (bp): 90
  Cloning method: Restriction Enzyme; 5′ cloning site XbaI (not destroyed); 3′ cloning site BamHI (not destroyed)
  Sequencing primers: 5′ T7
Terms and licenses: Academic/Nonprofit Terms; Industry Terms: Not Available to Industry
Depositor comments: Part of the Zinc Finger Consortium Modular Assembly Kit v1.0. Finger protein sequence: PGEKPYKCPECGKSFSTHLDLIRHQRTH. Target DNA sequence: ACT. This zinc finger is derived from the Barbas module set.
How to cite: pc3XB-ZF81 was a gift from Daniel Voytas (Addgene plasmid # 13215 ; http://n2t.net/addgene:13215 ; RRID:Addgene_13215)
