Features (pLannotate 1.2.2; 20 found; start..end, strand, type, name):
     28..80      -  misc_feature   bom (fragment): basis of mobility region from pBR322
    235..614     +  enhancer       CMV enhancer: human cytomegalovirus immediate early enhancer
    615..818     +  promoter       CMV promoter: human cytomegalovirus (CMV) immediate early promoter
    814..847     +  LTR            5' LTR (truncated) (fragment): truncated 5' long terminal repeat (LTR) from HIV-1
    863..881     +  promoter       T7 promoter: promoter for bacteriophage T7 RNA polymerase
    927..1007    +  CDS            ZNF75A (fragment): ZN75A_HUMAN - Experimental evidence at protein level: Swiss-Prot protein existence level 1. May be involved in transcriptional regulation. From Homo sapiens (Human).
   1062..1286    +  polyA_signal   bGH poly(A) signal: bovine growth hormone polyadenylation signal
   1290..1311    +  promoter       SV40 promoter (fragment): SV40 enhancer and early promoter
   1332..1760    +  rep_origin     f1 ori (sequence partly withheld): f1 bacteriophage origin of replication; arrow indicates direction of (+) strand synthesis
   1774..2103    +  promoter       SV40 promoter: SV40 enhancer and early promoter
   2174..2965    +  CDS            neo: KKA2_KLEPN - Also known as kan, nptII. Experimental evidence at protein level: Swiss-Prot protein existence level 1. Resistance to kanamycin, neomycin, paromomycin, ribostamycin, butirosin and gentamicin B. From Klebsiella pneumoniae.
   2989..3147    +  CDS            ble (fragment): BLE_KLEPN - Experimental evidence at protein level: Swiss-Prot protein existence level 1. Binding protein with a strong affinity to the bleomycin family of antibiotics. Binds to CL990; an antimitotic-antibiotic compound. From Klebsiella pneumoniae.
   3142..3263    +  polyA_signal   SV40 poly(A) signal: SV40 polyadenylation signal
   3336..3352    -  protein_bind   lac operator: The lac repressor binds to the lac operator to inhibit transcription in E. coli. This inhibition can be relieved by adding lactose or isopropyl-β-D-thiogalactopyranoside (IPTG). lac repressor encoded by lacI
   3360..3390    -  promoter       lac promoter: promoter for the E. coli lac operon
   3405..3426    -  protein_bind   CAP binding site: CAP binding activates transcription in the presence of cAMP. E. coli catabolite activator protein
   3439..3531    -  CDS            lacI (fragment): lac repressor; lacI; The lac repressor binds to the lac operator to inhibit transcription in E. coli. This inhibition can be relieved by adding lactose or isopropyl-β-D-thiogalactopyranoside (IPTG).
   3714..4299    -  rep_origin     ori: high-copy-number ColE1/pMB1/pBR322/pUC origin of replication
   4470..5330    -  CDS            AmpR: β-lactamase; bla; confers resistance to ampicillin, carbenicillin, and related antibiotics
   5331..5435    -  promoter       AmpR promoter: bla
>Addgene plasmid #13215 | pc3XB-ZF81 | depositor full sequence | sequence record 7564 | Author sequence
GACGGATCGGGAGATCTCCCGATCCCCTATGGTGCACTCTCAGTACAATCTGCTCTGATGCCGCATAGTT
AAGCCAGTATCTGCTCCCTGCTTGTGTGTTGGAGGTCGCTGAGTAGTGCGCGAGCAAAATTTAAGCTACA
ACAAGGCAAGGCTTGACCGACAATTGCATGAAGAATCTGCTTAGGGTTAGGCGTTTTGCGCTGCTTCGCG
ATGTACGGGCCAGATATACGCGTTGACATTGATTATTGACTAGTTATTAATAGTAATCAATTACGGGGTC
ATTAGTTCATAGCCCATATATGGAGTTCCGCGTTACATAACTTACGGTAAATGGCCCGCCTGGCTGACCG
CCCAACGACCCCCGCCCATTGACGTCAATAATGACGTATGTTCCCATAGTAACGCCAATAGGGACTTTCC
ATTGACGTCAATGGGTGGAGTATTTACGGTAAACTGCCCACTTGGCAGTACATCAAGTGTATCATATGCC
AAGTACGCCCCCTATTGACGTCAATGACGGTAAATGGCCCGCCTGGCATTATGCCCAGTACATGACCTTA
TGGGACTTTCCTACTTGGCAGTACATCTACGTATTAGTCATCGCTATTACCATGGTGATGCGGTTTTGGC
AGTACATCAATGGGCGTGGATAGCGGTTTGACTCACGGGGATTTCCAAGTCTCCACCCCATTGACGTCAA
TGGGAGTTTGTTTTGGCACCAAAATCAACGGGACTTTCCAAAATGTCGTAACAACTCCGCCCCATTGACG
CAAATGGGCGGTAGGCGTGTACGGTGGGAGGTCTATATAAGCAGAGCTCTCTGGCTAACTAGAGAACCCA
CTGCTTACTGGCTTATCGAAATTAATACGACTCACTATAGGGAGACCCAAGCTGGCTAGCGTTTAAACGG
GCCCTCTAGACCCGGGGAGAAGCCTTACAAATGCCCAGAATGTGGAAAGAGTTTTAGCACTCATCTCGAT
CTCATCAGACACCAGAGAACACATACCGGTGGATCCTCTGCACAGTAGTAAGCTTAAGTTTAAACCGCTG
ATCAGCCTCGACTGTGCCTTCTAGTTGCCAGCCATCTGTTGTTTGCCCCTCCCCCGTGCCTTCCTTGACC
CTGGAAGGTGCCACTCCCACTGTCCTTTCCTAATAAAATGAGGAAATTGCATCGCATTGTCTGAGTAGGT
GTCATTCTATTCTGGGGGGTGGGGTGGGGCAGGACAGCAAGGGGGAGGATTGGGAAGACAATAGCAGGCA
TGCTGGGGATGCGGTGGGCTCTATGGCTTCTGAGGCGGAAAGAACCAGCTGGGGCTCTAGGGGGTATCCC
C
[124 nt withheld, positions 1332-1455]
C
[91 nt withheld, positions 1457-1547]
A
[49 nt withheld, positions 1549-1597]
CCTTTGACGTTGGAGTCCACGTTCTTT
[37 nt withheld, positions 1625-1661]
ACCCTATCTCGGTCTATTCTTTTGATTTATAAGGGATTTTGCCGATTTCGGCCTATTGGTTAAAAAATGA
GCTGATTTAACAAAAATTTAACGCGAATTAATTCTGTGGAATGTGTGTCAGTTAGGGTGTGGAAAGTCCC
CAGGCTCCCCAGCAGGCAGAAGTATGCAAAGCATGCATCTCAATTAGTCAGCAACCAGGTGTGGAAAGTC
CCCAGGCTCCCCAGCAGGCAGAAGTATGCAAAGCATGCATCTCAATTAGTCAGCAACCATAGTCCCGCCC
CTAACTCCGCCCATCCCGCCCCTAACTCCGCCCAGTTCCGCCCATTCTCCGCCCCATGGCTGACTAATTT
TTTTTATTTATGCAGAGGCCGAGGCCGCCTCTGCCTCTGAGCTATTCCAGAAGTAGTGAGGAGGCTTTTT
TGGAGGCCTAGGCTTTTGCAAAAAGCTCCCGGCCGGGAGCTTGTATATCCATTTTCGGATCTGATCAAGA
GACAGGATGAGGATCGTTTCGCATGATTGAACAAGATGGATTGCACGCAGGTTCTCCGGCCGCTTGGGTG
GAGAGGCTATTCGGCTATGACTGGGCACAACAGACAATCGGCTGCTCTGATGCCGCCGTGTTCCGGCTGT
CAGCGCAGGGGCGCCCGGTTCTTTTTGTCAAGACCGACCTGTCCGGTGCCCTGAATGAACTGCAGGACGA
GGCAGCGCGGCTATCGTGGCTGGCCACGACGGGCGTTCCTTGCGCAGCTGTGCTCGACGTTGTCACTGAA
GCGGGAAGGGACTGGCTGCTATTGGGCGAAGTGCCGGGGCAGGATCTCCTGTCATCTCACCTTGCTCCTG
CCGAGAAAGTATCCATCATGGCTGATGCAATGCGGCGGCTGCATACGCTTGATCCGGCTACCTGCCCATT
CGACCACCAAGCGAAACATCGCATCGAGCGAGCACGTACTCGGATGGAAGCCGGTCTTGTCGATCAGGAT
GATCTGGACGAAGAGCATCAGGGGCTCGCGCCAGCCGAACTGTTCGCCAGGCTCAAGGCGCGCATGCCCG
ACGGCGAGGATCTCGTCGTGACCCATGGCGATGCCTGCTTGCCGAATATCATGGTGGAAAATGGCCGCTT
TTCTGGATTCATCGACTGTGGCCGGCTGGGTGTGGCGGACCGCTATCAGGACATAGCGTTGGCTACCCGT
GATATTGCTGAAGAGCTTGGCGGCGAATGGGCTGACCGCTTCCTCGTGCTTTACGGTATCGCCGCTCCCG
ATTCGCAGCGCATCGCCTTCTATCGCCTTCTTGACGAGTTCTTCTGAGCGGGACTCTGGGGTTCGAAATG
ACCGACCAAGCGACGCCCAACCTGCCATCACGAGATTTCGATTCCACCGCCGCCTTCTATGAAAGGTTGG
GCTTCGGAATCGTTTTCCGGGACGCCGGCTGGATGATCCTCCAGCGCGGGGATCTCATGCTGGAGTTCTT
CGCCCACCCCAACTTGTTTATTGCAGCTTATAATGGTTACAAATAAAGCAATAGCATCACAAATTTCACA
AATAAAGCATTTTTTTCACTGCATTCTAGTTGTGGTTTGTCCAAACTCATCAATGTATCTTATCATGTCT
GTATACCGTCGACCTCTAGCTAGAGCTTGGCGTAATCATGGTCATAGCTGTTTCCTGTGTGAAATTGTTA
TCCGCTCACAATTCCACACAACATACGAGCCGGAAGCATAAAGTGTAAAGCCTGGGGTGCCTAATGAGTG
AGCTAACTCACATTAATTGCGTTGCGCTCACTGCCCGCTTTCCAGTCGGGAAACCTGTCGTGCCAGCTGC
ATTAATGAATCGGCCAACGCGCGGGGAGAGGCGGTTTGCGTATTGGGCGCTCTTCCGCTTCCTCGCTCAC
TGACTCGCTGCGCTCGGTCGTTCGGCTGCGGCGAGCGGTATCAGCTCACTCAAAGGCGGTAATACGGTTA
TCCACAGAATCAGGGGATAACGCAGGAAAGAACATGTGAGCAAAAGGCCAGCAAAAGGCCAGGAACCGTA
AAAAGGCCGCGTTGCTGGCGTTTTTCCATAGGCTCCGCCCCCCTGACGAGCATCACAAAAATCGACGCTC
AAGTCAGAGGTGGCGAAACCCGACAGGACTATAAAGATACCAGGCGTTTCCCCCTGGAAGCTCCCTCGTG
CGCTCTCCTGTTCCGACCCTGCCGCTTACCGGATACCTGTCCGCCTTTCTCCCTTCGGGAAGCGTGGCGC
TTTCTCATAGCTCACGCTGTAGGTATCTCAGTTCGGTGTAGGTCGTTCGCTCCAAGCTGGGCTGTGTGCA
CGAACCCCCCGTTCAGCCCGACCGCTGCGCCTTATCCGGTAACTATCGTCTTGAGTCCAACCCGGTAAGA
CACGACTTATCGCCACTGGCAGCAGCCACTGGTAACAGGATTAGCAGAGCGAGGTATGTAGGCGGTGCTA
CAGAGTTCTTGAAGTGGTGGCCTAACTACGGCTACACTAGAAGAACAGTATTTGGTATCTGCGCTCTGCT
GAAGCCAGTTACCTTCGGAAAAAGAGTTGGTAGCTCTTGATCCGGCAAACAAACCACCGCTGGTAGCGGT
TTTTTTGTTTGCAAGCAGCAGATTACGCGCAGAAAAAAAGGATCTCAAGAAGATCCTTTGATCTTTTCTA
CGGGGTCTGACGCTCAGTGGAACGAAAACTCACGTTAAGGGATTTTGGTCATGAGATTATCAAAAAGGAT
CTTCACCTAGATCCTTTTAAATTAAAAATGAAGTTTTAAATCAATCTAAAGTATATATGAGTAAACTTGG
TCTGACAGTTACCAATGCTTAATCAGTGAGGCACCTATCTCAGCGATCTGTCTATTTCGTTCATCCATAG
TTGCCTGACTCCCCGTCGTGTAGATAACTACGATACGGGAGGGCTTACCATCTGGCCCCAGTGCTGCAAT
GATACCGCGAGACCCACGCTCACCGGCTCCAGATTTATCAGCAATAAACCAGCCAGCCGGAAGGGCCGAG
CGCAGAAGTGGTCCTGCAACTTTATCCGCCTCCATCCAGTCTATTAATTGTTGCCGGGAAGCTAGAGTAA
GTAGTTCGCCAGTTAATAGTTTGCGCAACGTTGTTGCCATTGCTACAGGCATCGTGGTGTCACGCTCGTC
GTTTGGTATGGCTTCATTCAGCTCCGGTTCCCAACGATCAAGGCGAGTTACATGATCCCCCATGTTGTGC
AAAAAAGCGGTTAGCTCCTTCGGTCCTCCGATCGTTGTCAGAAGTAAGTTGGCCGCAGTGTTATCACTCA
TGGTTATGGCAGCACTGCATAATTCTCTTACTGTCATGCCATCCGTAAGATGCTTTTCTGTGACTGGTGA
GTACTCAACCAAGTCATTCTGAGAATAGTGTATGCGGCGACCGAGTTGCTCTTGCCCGGCGTCAATACGG
GATAATACCGCGCCACATAGCAGAACTTTAAAAGTGCTCATCATTGGAAAACGTTCTTCGGGGCGAAAAC
TCTCAAGGATCTTACCGCTGTTGAGATCCAGTTCGATGTAACCCACTCGTGCACCCAACTGATCTTCAGC
ATCTTTTACTTTCACCAGCGTTTCTGGGTGAGCAAAAACAGGAAGGCAAAATGCCGCAAAAAAGGGAATA
AGGGCGACACGGAAATGTTGAATACTCATACTCTTCCTTTTTCAATATTATTGAAGCATTTATCAGGGTT
ATTGTCTCATGAGCGGATACATATTTGAATGTATTTAGAAAAATAAACAAATAGGGGTTCCGCGCACATT
TCCCCGAAAAGTGCCACCTGACGTC
