>Addgene plasmid #13215 | pc3XB-ZF81 | addgene partial sequence | sequence record 19599 | CMV-F 5'-CGCAAATGGGCGGTAGGCGTG-3'
AGCTCTCTGGCTAACTAGAGAACCCACTGCTTACTGGCTTATCGAAATTAATACGACTCACTATAGGGAG
ACCCAAGCTGGCTAGCGTTTAAACGGGCCCTCTAGACCCGGGGAGAAGCCTTACAAATGCCCAGAATGTG
GAAAGAGTTTTAGCACTCATCTCGATCTCATCAGACACCAGAGAACACATACCGGTGGATCCTCTGCACA
GTAGTAAGCTTAAGTTTAAACCGCTGATCAGCCTCGACTGTGCCTTCTAGTTGCCAGCCATCTGTTGTTT
GCCCCTCCCCCGTGCCTTCCTTGACCCTGGAAGGTGCCACTCCCACTGTCCTTTCCTAATAAAATGAGGA
AATTGCATCGCATTGTCTGAGTAGGTGTCATTCTATTCTGGGGGGTGGGGTGGGGCAGGACAGCAAGGGG
GAGGATTGGGAAGACAATAGCAGGCATGCTGGGGATGCGGTGGGCTCTATGGCTTCTGAGGCGGAAAGAA
CCAGCTGGGGCTCTAGGGGGTATCCCC
[124 nt withheld, positions 518-641]
CGCCGGCTTTCCCCG
